Addgene plasmid #174445: pIVT-EGFP-ratCENP-C
Purpose: in vitro transcription template for rat CENP-C (N-ter EGFP tagged)
Depositing lab: Michael Lampson. Depositing organization: University of Pennsylvania. Publication: Parallel pathways for recruiting effector proteins determine centromere drive and suppression. Kumon T, Ma J, Akins RB, Stefanik D, Nordgren CE, Kim J, Levine MT, Lampson MA. Cell. 2021 Sep 16;184(19):4904-4918.e11. doi: 10.1016/j.cell.2021.07.037. Epub 2021 Aug 24. PubMed 34433012.
Backbone
  Vector backbone: pIVT
  Vector type: in vitro transcription template
Growth in bacteria
  Bacterial resistance: Ampicillin, 100 μg/mL
  Growth temperature: 37°C
  Growth strain: DH5alpha
  Copy number: Low Copy
Gene/Insert
  Gene/Insert name: Centromere protein C (alt name: CENP-C)
  Species: R. norvegicus (rat)
  Insert size (bp): 2751
  Promoter: T7 SP6
  Tag / fusion protein: EGFP (N terminal on insert)
  Cloning method: Ligation Independent Cloning
  Sequencing primers: 5′ CAGGAAACAGCTATGAC; 3′ GTAAAACGACGGCCAGT
Terms and licenses: Academic/Nonprofit Terms; Industry Terms: Not Available to Industry
How to cite: pIVT-EGFP-ratCENP-C was a gift from Michael Lampson (Addgene plasmid # 174445 ; http://n2t.net/addgene:174445 ; RRID:Addgene_174445)
