[The description below was written by a language model from this plasmid's Addgene catalogue record and pLannotate feature annotations shown in this document.]
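Description:
pIVT-EGFP-ratCENP-C is a 6.5 kb bacterial plasmid built on the pIVT backbone and intended as a template for in vitro transcription rather than for direct expression in cells. It is propagated in E. coli under ampicillin selection, with a bla cassette and a ColE1/pMB1-type origin. The catalogue lists it as low copy, whereas the annotation tool labels the origin as a high-copy pUC-type element and finds only fragments of rop and bom, so the actual copy number behaviour is not settled by the record. Remnants of a lac cloning region (lacI fragment, CAP site, lac promoter and operator, lacZα fragment) flank the insert and appear to be backbone carry-over.

The payload is a single open reading frame in which EGFP is fused to the N terminus of rat (R. norvegicus) centromere protein C, joined through a short piece of polylinker sequence. The roughly 2.75 kb CENP-C coding region was matched by the annotation software to the mouse Cenpc entry, which reflects homology rather than the stated species. Tandem SP6 and T7 bacteriophage promoters sit upstream, so either RNA polymerase can generate the sense transcript. The coding sequence is bracketed by the Xenopus laevis beta-globin 5' and 3' UTRs, elements commonly used to improve translation and stability of synthetic mRNA.

CENP-C is an inner kinetochore component that links centromeric chromatin to kinetochore assembly. mRNA made from this template would yield a fluorescent version whose localisation can be followed by imaging. The associated study concerns centromere drive and effector protein recruitment. The record does not state which cell type receives the RNA.
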