Features (pLannotate 1.2.2; 17 found; start..end, strand, type, name):
     96..200     +  promoter       AmpR promoter: bla
    201..1061    +  CDS            AmpR: β-lactamase; bla; confers resistance to ampicillin, carbenicillin, and related antibiotics
   1232..1820    +  rep_origin     ori: high-copy-number ColE1/pMB1/pBR322/pUC origin of replication
   2003..2095    +  CDS            lacI (fragment): lac repressor; lacI; The lac repressor binds to the lac operator to inhibit transcription in E. coli. This inhibition can be relieved by adding lactose or isopropyl-β-D-thiogalactopyranoside (IPTG).
   2108..2129    +  protein_bind   CAP binding site: CAP binding activates transcription in the presence of cAMP. E. coli catabolite activator protein
   2144..2174    +  promoter       lac promoter: promoter for the E. coli lac operon
   2182..2198    +  protein_bind   lac operator: The lac repressor binds to the lac operator to inhibit transcription in E. coli. This inhibition can be relieved by adding lactose or isopropyl-β-D-thiogalactopyranoside (IPTG). lac repressor encoded by lacI
   2246..2264    +  promoter       SP6 promoter: promoter for bacteriophage SP6 RNA polymerase
   2276..2294    +  promoter       T7 promoter: promoter for bacteriophage T7 RNA polymerase
   2337..2379    +  5'UTR          Xenopus globin 5'-UTR: translational enhancer from the 5'-UTR of the major beta-globin gene of Xenopus laevis
   2405..3121    +  CDS            EGFP: EGFP is a basic (constitutively fluorescent) green fluorescent protein published in 1996, derived from Aequorea victoria. It is reported to be a rapidly-maturing weak dimer with moderate acid sensitivity.
   3120..3148    -  misc_feature   MCS (fragment): pUC18/19 multiple cloning site
   3149..5896    +  CDS            Cenpc: CENPC_MOUSE - Also known as Cenpc1. Experimental evidence at protein level: Swiss-Prot protein existence level 1. Component of the CENPA-NAC (nucleosome-associated) complex, a complex that plays a central role in assembly of kinetochore proteins, mitotic progression and chromosome segregation. The CENPA-NAC complex recruits the CENPA-CAD (nucleosome distal) complex and may be involved in incorporation of newly synthesized CENPA into centromeres. CENPC recruits DNA methylation and DNMT3B to both centromeric and pericentromeric satellite repeats and regulates the histone code in these regions. F
   5943..6068    +  3'UTR          Xenopus globin 3'-UTR: 3'-UTR of the major beta-globin gene of Xenopus laevis
   6127..6284    +  CDS            lacZα (fragment): LacZα fragment of β-galactosidase; lacZ fragment
   6290..6389    -  misc_feature   bom (fragment): basis of mobility region from pBR322
   6491..1       -  CDS            rop (fragment) (across the origin): Rop protein, which maintains plasmids at low copy number; rop
>Addgene plasmid #174445 | pIVT-EGFP-ratCENP-C | addgene full sequence | sequence record 343276 | Addgene NGS Result
GACGAAAGGGCCTCGTGATACGCCTATTTTTATAGGTTAATGTCATGATAATAATGGTTTCTTAGACGTC
AGGTGGCACTTTTCGGGGAAATGTGCGCGGAACCCCTATTTGTTTATTTTTCTAAATACATTCAAATATG
TATCCGCTCATGAGACAATAACCCTGATAAATGCTTCAATAATATTGAAAAAGGAAGAGTATGAGTATTC
AACATTTCCGTGTCGCCCTTATTCCCTTTTTTGCGGCATTTTGCCTTCCTGTTTTTGCTCACCCAGAAAC
GCTGGTGAAAGTAAAAGATGCTGAAGATCAGTTGGGTGCACGAGTGGGTTACATCGAACTGGATCTCAAC
AGCGGTAAGATCCTTGAGAGTTTTCGCCCCGAAGAACGTTTTCCAATGATGAGCACTTTTAAAGTTCTGC
TATGTGGCGCGGTATTATCCCGTATTGACGCCGGGCAAGAGCAACTCGGTCGCCGCATACACTATTCTCA
GAATGACTTGGTTGAGTACTCACCAGTCACAGAAAAGCATCTTACGGATGGCATGACAGTAAGAGAATTA
TGCAGTGCTGCCATAACCATGAGTGATAACACTGCGGCCAACTTACTTCTGACAACGATCGGAGGACCGA
AGGAGCTAACCGCTTTTTTGCACAACATGGGGGATCATGTAACTCGCCTTGATCGTTGGGAACCGGAGCT
GAATGAAGCCATACCAAACGACGAGCGTGACACCACGATGCCTGTAGCAATGGCAACAACGTTGCGCAAA
CTATTAACTGGCGAACTACTTACTCTAGCTTCCCGGCAACAATTAATAGACTGGATGGAGGCGGATAAAG
TTGCAGGACCACTTCTGCGCTCGGCCCTTCCGGCTGGCTGGTTTATTGCTGATAAATCTGGAGCCGGTGA
GCGTGGGTCTCGCGGTATCATTGCAGCACTGGGGCCAGATGGTAAGCCCTCCCGTATCGTAGTTATCTAC
ACGACGGGGAGTCAGGCAACTATGGATGAACGAAATAGACAGATCGCTGAGATAGGTGCCTCACTGATTA
AGCATTGGTAACTGTCAGACCAAGTTTACTCATATATACTTTAGATTGATTTAAAACTTCATTTTTAATT
TAAAAGGATCTAGGTGAAGATCCTTTTTGATAATCTCATGACCAAAATCCCTTAACGTGAGTTTTCGTTC
CACTGAGCGTCAGACCCCGTAGAAAAGATCAAAGGATCTTCTTGAGATCCTTTTTTTCTGCGCGTAATCT
GCTGCTTGCAAACAAAAAAACCACCGCTACCAGCGGTGGTTTGTTTGCCGGATCAAGAGCTACCAACTCT
TTTTCCGAAGGTAACTGGCTTCAGCAGAGCGCAGATACCAAATACTGTTCTTCTAGTGTAGCCGTAGTTA
GGCCACCACTTCAAGAACTCTGTAGCACCGCCTACATACCTCGCTCTGCTAATCCTGTTACCAGTGGCTG
CTGCCAGTGGCGATAAGTCGTGTCTTACCGGGTTGGACTCAAGACGATAGTTACCGGATAAGGCGCAGCG
GTCGGGCTGAACGGGGGGTTCGTGCACACAGCCCAGCTTGGAGCGAACGACCTACACCGAACTGAGATAC
CTACAGCGTGAGCTATGAGAAAGCGCCACGCTTCCCGAAGGGAGAAAGGCGGACAGGTATCCGGTAAGCG
GCAGGGTCGGAACAGGAGAGCGCACGAGGGAGCTTCCAGGGGGAAACGCCTGGTATCTTTATAGTCCTGT
CGGGTTTCGCCACCTCTGACTTGAGCGTCGATTTTTGTGATGCTCGTCAGGGGGGCGGAGCCTATGGAAA
AACGCCAGCAACGCGGCCTTTTTACGGTTCCTGGCCTTTTGCTGGCCTTTTGCTCACATGTTCTTTCCTG
CGTTATCCCCTGATTCTGTGGATAACCGTATTACCGCCTTTGAGTGAGCTGATACCGCTCGCCGCAGCCG
AACGACCGAGCGCAGCGAGTCAGTGAGCGAGGAAGCGGAAGAGCGCCCAATACGCAAACCGCCTCTCCCC
GCGCGTTGGCCGATTCATTAATGCAGCTGGCACGACAGGTTTCCCGACTGGAAAGCGGGCAGTGAGCGCA
ACGCAATTAATGTGAGTTAGCTCACTCATTAGGCACCCCAGGCTTTACACTTTATGCTTCCGGCTCGTAT
GTTGTGTGGAATTGTGAGCGGATAACAATTTCACACAGGAAACAGCTATGACCATGATTACGCCAAGCTC
CAACGATTTAGGTGACACTATAGAAGAGAAGGAATTAATACGACTCACTATAGGGAGAGAGAGAGAATTA
CCCTCACTAAAGGGAGGAGAAGCTTGCTTGTTCTTTTTGCAGAAGCTCAGAATAAACGCTCAACTTTGGC
AGATCAAGCTTGCATGCCGCCACCATGGTGAGCAAGGGCGAGGAGCTGTTCACCGGGGTGGTGCCCATCC
TGGTCGAGCTGGACGGCGACGTAAACGGCCACAAGTTCAGCGTGTCCGGCGAGGGCGAGGGCGATGCCAC
CTACGGCAAGCTGACCCTGAAGTTCATCTGCACCACCGGCAAGCTGCCCGTGCCCTGGCCCACCCTCGTG
ACCACCCTGACCTACGGCGTGCAGTGCTTCAGCCGCTACCCCGACCACATGAAGCAGCACGACTTCTTCA
AGTCCGCCATGCCCGAAGGCTACGTCCAGGAGCGCACCATCTTCTTCAAGGACGACGGCAACTACAAGAC
CCGCGCCGAGGTGAAGTTCGAGGGCGACACCCTGGTGAACCGCATCGAGCTGAAGGGCATCGACTTCAAG
GAGGACGGCAACATCCTGGGGCACAAGCTGGAGTACAACTACAACAGCCACAACGTCTATATCATGGCCG
ACAAGCAGAAGAACGGCATCAAGGTGAACTTCAAGATCCGCCACAACATCGAGGACGGCAGCGTGCAGCT
CGCCGACCACTACCAGCAGAACACCCCCATCGGCGACGGCCCCGTGCTGCTGCCCGACAACCACTACCTG
AGCACCCAGTCCGCCCTGAGCAAAGACCCCAACGAGAAGCGCGATCACATGGTCCTGCTGGAGTTCGTGA
CCGCCGCCGGGATCACTCTCGGCATGGACGAGCTGTACAAGGTCGACTCTAGAGGATCCCCGGGTACCAT
GGCCTCGTTCCATCTGGATCATCTAAAGAACTACCACAGAAGATTTTGCCGGCCTTCCAGAGCACCCAAC
ATTCCTACAAAGCAAGGCCAGAACATGCTGGAAATCTTACAAGATTGTTTTGAAGAACAGAATTCTACAG
AGTCATTGTCTTGTTCAACACCTAAAGAGAAAGACATTTATGTTCAGTCAACAGGCAAAGAGCGCCAAGC
ATCACATTCAGAATCAGTTCCGATTTCTTCAAGGAGGAAGGAAGCTTCTTTGCAAGTTCCTGCAAAACCA
AGTGACCCTGCTGATGAACCAGTTCAGGCTAATGAAGTTCATCAGAAAATTCTGTCTACTGATGTGGTCT
CCAAAAGTACACCAGACTCAACCAAAACATCAAGTAAAGGAGTAAAAGGTCACCATGGTGCGTCTGATGA
ATTGTACTTACCTGGTGGCTCCCCTGTGGTTCTTCTGGGTGCAAGAGTGTCCGGGTCACAGAAAGCTATT
TCATCTGGTGGCCAAAAAAGAGTGACTTCAAGGCGTTCAGCAGATATGCAGTCTTCAAATACAGACATTT
CTTTTAAAACCAGGAAAAGGCTAAACTTCGAAGATAAAGTTATTTCGAACACAGCAGAAATAGAGAGCAG
TGCATCACAAGTAGAGGATAGCATATCCGAGGAACAAGAAGGGACATCATCAGAAACTTCTCAGAAGAGA
GACGATCTGAGCTCTGAAATTCAACCACAATCTAAAAAGAGCTTTTCAGAGTTGTATTTAGAAACTGTCA
ACAGGAAAAGTAAATGCAGTTCTGTTGTTAGGCACACAGCAGCAGTTCCATCTCCTCCGTATCCTCCGAA
TGATATGAAATTATTAGAAGATGAATTTATTATTGATGGGCCAGATAGAAGCTTTTCAAGTCAACCTTGG
GTGGTGATACCAAGGAAAGGCCACCACATGCCATTTCCTGAAAACATTGCAGTGCCTCAAGGTAAGAAGT
CAAGAGAGAAACCTCATCGTCTGTCCGAGAAGACTTTGGTAAGTAACACACAGACTGATAAGACTGGCCC
AGTAGAGGAAGCTCAGCTCTCTGTTGAGGAAAAACTGGGAACTACTTTGACAAATGAGTTGGAAAATGAT
TGTAGATCTACAGAAAATAAAACGCACTCTGAGAATGCGAAAAAACCATCTGCACGGAAAAGGACTGTGA
AACAGAAGCAGAGAAGACCATCTAAGCCTAACATAGCTCAAGAGCTCAGTATGGGACAGAATGAAACTGA
AAATAGGAATATGTCAAAAATTGGCCAAGACAAGTTACAAATAAATTCAAAAAGAAATATGGAAGACCAT
GAAGAGGTGAGGAACGAGCCTACCCCCAAGAAACCTGTGCCTGCTCTTGGAAATAAGAAAGAAAAGGACA
GCACCCAAGCTAATAAGGAAAAATCTAGAAAGAAATGTTTTTCTAGAGAGTCCAAGAGGAAATCTGTTCC
CAAAGAAGTAACTTTGGCTTCCAGGAGAGGTCGTAGAACTTCTCAGCATCCGTCTGAGTGGTGGTTGGTA
AAACCAAGTGAAGGTTCTGTTGATGGAAATTCTTCAAAGGAGAATGAATCATCAATTTTATATCCAAATA
GAAAAAAACAGACTAAGAGAAATCACGTATCTGAGAATACTGAGAAGAAACCTGTTCCATCGAAAAGAAA
GAAGAAAGAGATCAGCTCAAGAGAACTGAAGTCTTTAAATGTAAAGGGTTCTGGAGGAAATGATGATATT
TCTACTTCCCAGAGGAAGCCGTTGCAAAACATTGACGCAGATCCAACTCAGAAGAGCCTTCATTGTTCTG
GACCTACCAGAGGCTCTGAAGATCAAAACAGTGATATGATATCACAGAATGTTCATTTAAAGACTCGTAG
TGAGCAACATAGAAGCAAGACACAAATGGAATCTACTTCAAATTCGGAAGTGTGTAAACATTCAGTGTGG
GAAGAAAGTGGACCTTCCAGGTTCAAGAATCTTGAAATGCCTGGACGCAGTAATTCTGAAGTGGGTGACG
AAAAGGACCAGAAGAGTTTGGATTTGAAAACAAGAAGTTCTAATATGGTACCGAATAGGAATTTACACCA
CAAATTAGTATTGCCCTCCAACTCACCAAATGTTCGTAGATCTAATAGAATACGTTTGAAACCTCTGGAA
TATTGGCGAGGGGAACGAATAGATTATCAAGAAAGCTCATCAGGAAGACTTGTGCTTGAAATAGTGTCCC
CAGCTTCAGAATCAGTGAAAAGAAAGGCCAAAAGAAATCTGGACAAAGTCAACAAAGAAACTAACAAGAA
ACGGATCCATCTTGATAACCCTACAAAGACTAAGATAAAGGTGAGTCTGGATATTCCTCTGGGAGATCCC
TTCCAGGCAACATTGGCAAAGGACCCGGAAACAAGAGAGATTGTCCCCATGGATCTTATAAGACCACGAG
ATACATACCACTTTTTTGTTGAGCAACATGGTTTGAAAGTTTATAAAACATTGAATACAACATTTTTTTC
TACTGGAAAATTGGTTTTAGGACCCCATGAAGAAAAAGGAAAACAGCATGTTGGTCAAGATATATTAGTT
TTTTATGTTAACTTTGGTGACCTTCTATGTACATTACATGAAACACCTTATATGCTAACGACCGGGGATT
CATTCTATGTTCCTTCAGGTAATCATTACAACATTAAAAACCTCTTGAATGTGGAAAGTTGTCTTCTTTT
TACTCAAATAAAAAGGTGAGAATTCGCCCTTCTAGTGACTGACTAGGATCTGGTTACCACTAAACCAGCC
TCAAGAACACCCGAATGGAGTCTCTAAGCTACATAATACCAACTTACACTTTACAAAATGTTGTCCCCCA
AAATGTAGCCATTCGTATCTGCTCCTAATAAAAARAAAGTTTCTTCACATTCTAAAAAAAAAAAAAAAAA
AAAAAAAAAAAAAANNCCCCCCCCCCCCAAGGGCGAATTCACTGGCCGTCGTTTTACAACGTCGTGACTG
GGAAAACCCTGGCGTTACCCAACTTAATCGCCTTGCAGCACATCCCCCTTTCGCCAGCTGGCGTAATAGC
GAAGAGGCCCGCACCGATCGCCCTTCCCAACAGTTGCGCAGCCTGAATGGCGAATGGCGCCTGATGCGGT
ATTTTCTCCTTACGCATCTGTGCGGTATTTCACACCGCATATGGTGCACTCTCAGTACAATCTGCTCTGA
TGCCGCATAGTTAAGCCAGCCCCGACACCCGCCAACACCCGCTGACGCGCCCTGACGGGCTTGTCTGCTC
CCGGCATCCGCTTACAGACAAGCTGTGACCGTCTCCGGGAGCTGCATGTGTCAGAGGTTTTCACCGTCAT
CACCGAAACGCGCGA
